Addgene plasmid #204593: pACS125
Purpose: GST-lamin A C522A (389-646)
Depositing lab: Tom Misteli. Depositing organization: National Cancer Institute (NCI). Publication: Identification of epigenetic modulators as determinants of nuclear size and shape. Schibler AC, Jevtic P, Pegoraro G, Levy DL, Misteli T. Elife. 2023 May 23;12:e80653. doi: 10.7554/eLife.80653. PubMed 37219077.
Backbone
  Vector backbone: pGEX4t1
  Backbone size w/o insert (bp): 4939
  Total vector size (bp): 5775
  Vector type: Bacterial Expression
Growth in bacteria
  Bacterial resistance: Ampicillin, 100 μg/mL
  Growth temperature: 37°C
  Growth strain: DH5alpha
  Copy number: High Copy
Gene/Insert
  Gene/Insert name: human lamin A C522A (389-646)
  Species: H. sapiens (human)
  Insert size (bp): 836
  GenBank ID: 4000
  Tag / fusion protein: GST - lamin A C522A (389-646) (N terminal on backbone)
  Entrez Gene: LMNA (a.k.a. CDCD1, CDDC, CMD1A, CMT2B1, EMD2, FPL, FPLD, FPLD2, HGPS, IDC, LDP1, LFP, LGMD1B, LMN1, LMNC, LMNL1, MADA, PRO1)
  Cloning method: Restriction Enzyme; 5′ cloning site BamHI (not destroyed); 3′ cloning site XhoI (not destroyed)
  Sequencing primers: 5′ pGEX5'; 3′ pGEX3'
Terms and licenses: Academic/Nonprofit Terms; Industry Terms: Not Available to Industry
How to cite: pACS125 was a gift from Tom Misteli (Addgene plasmid # 204593 ; http://n2t.net/addgene:204593 ; RRID:Addgene_204593)
