[The description below was written by a language model from this plasmid's Addgene catalogue record and pLannotate feature annotations shown in this document.]
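Description:
pACS125 is a bacterial expression plasmid built on the pGEX4t1 backbone for producing a glutathione S-transferase (GST) fusion to a C-terminal fragment of human lamin A in E. coli. The 5,775 bp plasmid replicates from a high-copy ColE1/pMB1-type origin and is selected with ampicillin through the β-lactamase (AmpR) gene and its own promoter. Short annotated fragments of rop, bom, lacZα and an E. coli yciV/trpH sequence appear to be backbone remnants and play no part in the expression design.

The expression cassette consists of the hybrid tac promoter followed by a lac operator, driving the Schistosoma japonicum GST coding sequence, with the LMNA fragment placed downstream between retained BamHI and XhoI sites so that GST sits at the N terminus of the fusion. The insert encodes residues 389–646 of human lamin A, the tail portion of the protein, and carries a C522A substitution replacing a cysteine with alanine. A plasmid-borne lacI gene supplies lac repressor, which keeps the tac promoter off until induction with IPTG. The GST moiety allows affinity capture of the fusion on glutathione resin. pGEX-4T vectors normally carry a thrombin cleavage site between GST and the insert, although this is not annotated in the feature table.

The record states the purpose only as the GST–lamin A C522A (389–646) fusion. Such a construct is typically used to produce recombinant protein for pull-down or in vitro binding assays, here presumably to compare the mutant with the wild-type tail. The associated publication concerns determinants of nuclear size and shape.
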