Features (pLannotate 1.2.2; 17 found; start..end, strand, type, name):
    182..210     +  promoter       tac promoter: strong E. coli promoter; hybrid between the trp and lac UV5 promoters
    218..234     +  protein_bind   lac operator: The lac repressor binds to the lac operator to inhibit transcription in E. coli. This inhibition can be relieved by adding lactose or isopropyl-β-D-thiogalactopyranoside (IPTG). lac repressor encoded by lacI
    257..910     +  CDS            GST26_SCHJA: Experimental evidence at protein level: Swiss-Prot protein existence level 1. GST isoenzymes appear to play a central role in the parasite detoxification system. Other functions are also suspected including a role in increasing the solubility of haematin in the parasite gut. From Schistosoma japonicum (Blood fluke).
    983..1717    +  CDS            LMNA (fragment): LMNA_HUMAN - Also known as LMN1. Experimental evidence at protein level: Swiss-Prot protein existence level 1. Prelamin-A/C can accelerate smooth muscle cell senescence. It acts to disrupt mitosis and induce DNA damage in vascular smooth muscle cells (VSMCs), leading to mitotic failure, genomic instability, and premature senescence. From Homo sapiens (Human).
   1791..1830    +  CDS            rop (fragment): Rop protein, which maintains plasmids at low copy number; rop
   1932..1972    +  misc_feature   bom (fragment): basis of mobility region from pBR322
   2077..2181    +  promoter       AmpR promoter: bla
   2182..3042    +  CDS            AmpR: β-lactamase; bla; confers resistance to ampicillin, carbenicillin, and related antibiotics
   3213..3801    +  rep_origin     ori: high-copy-number ColE1/pMB1/pBR322/pUC origin of replication
   3987..4038    -  misc_feature   bom (fragment): basis of mobility region from pBR322
   4045..4122    +  promoter       lacI promoter: lacI
   4123..5205    +  CDS            lacI: lac repressor; lacI; The lac repressor binds to the lac operator to inhibit transcription in E. coli. This inhibition can be relieved by adding lactose or isopropyl-β-D-thiogalactopyranoside (IPTG).
   5218..5239    +  protein_bind   CAP binding site: CAP binding activates transcription in the presence of cAMP. E. coli catabolite activator protein
   5254..5284    +  promoter       lac promoter: promoter for the E. coli lac operon
   5292..5308    +  protein_bind   lac operator: The lac repressor binds to the lac operator to inhibit transcription in E. coli. This inhibition can be relieved by adding lactose or isopropyl-β-D-thiogalactopyranoside (IPTG). lac repressor encoded by lacI
   5328..5501    +  CDS            lacZα: LacZα fragment of β-galactosidase; lacZ fragment
   5765..106     -  CDS            yciV (fragment) (across the origin): RNAAM_ECOLI - Also known as trpH From Escherichia coli (strain K12).
>Addgene plasmid #204593 | pACS125 | addgene full sequence | sequence record 419057 | Addgene NGS Result
GCTTATCGACTGCACGGTGCACCAATGCTTCTGGCGTCAGGCAGCCATCGGAAGCTGTGGTATGGCTGTG
CAGGTCGTAAATCACTGCATAATTCGTGTCGCTCAAGGCGCACTCCCGTTCTGGATAATGTTTTTTGCGC
CGACATCATAACGGTTCTGGCAAATATTCTGAAATGAGCTGTTGACAATTAATCATCGGCTCGTATAATG
TGTGGAATTGTGAGCGGATAACAATTTCACACAGGAAACAGTATTCATGTCCCCTATACTAGGTTATTGG
AAAATTAAGGGCCTTGTGCAACCCACTCGACTTCTTTTGGAATATCTTGAAGAAAAATATGAAGAGCATT
TGTATGAGCGCGATGAAGGTGATAAATGGCGAAACAAAAAGTTTGAATTGGGTTTGGAGTTTCCCAATCT
TCCTTATTATATTGATGGTGATGTTAAATTAACACAGTCTATGGCCATCATACGTTATATAGCTGACAAG
CACAACATGTTGGGTGGTTGTCCAAAAGAGCGTGCAGAGATTTCAATGCTTGAAGGAGCGGTTTTGGATA
TTAGATACGGTGTTTCGAGAATTGCATATAGTAAAGACTTTGAAACTCTCAAAGTTGATTTTCTTAGCAA
GCTACCTGAAATGCTGAAAATGTTCGAAGATCGTTTATGTCATAAAACATATTTAAATGGTGATCATGTA
ACCCATCCTGACTTCATGTTGTATGACGCTCTTGATGTTGTTTTATACATGGACCCAATGTGCCTGGATG
CGTTCCCAAAATTAGTTTGTTTTAAAAAACGTATTGAAGCTATCCCACAAATTGATAAGTACTTGAAATC
CAGCAAGTATATAGCATGGCCTTTGCAGGGCTGGCAAGCCACGTTTGGTGGTGGCGACCATCCTCCAAAA
TCGGATCTGGTTCCGCGTGGATCCCTGTCCCCCAGCCCTACCTCGCAGCGCAGCCGTGGCCGTGCTTCCT
CTCACTCATCCCAGACACAGGGTGGGGGCAGCGTCACCAAAAAGCGCAAACTGGAGTCCACTGAGAGCCG
CAGCAGCTTCTCACAGCACGCACGCACTAGCGGGCGCGTGGCCGTGGAGGAGGTGGATGAGGAGGGCAAG
TTTGTCCGGCTGCGCAACAAGTCCAATGAGGACCAGTCCATGGGCAATTGGCAGATCAAGCGCCAGAATG
GAGATGATCCCTTGCTGACTTACCGGTTCCCACCAAAGTTCACCCTGAAGGCTGGGCAGGTGGTGACGAT
CTGGGCTGCAGGAGCTGGGGCCACCCACAGCCCCCCTACCGACCTGGTGTGGAAGGCACAGAACACCTGG
GGCGCAGGGAACAGCCTGCGTACGGCTCTCATCAACTCCACTGGGGAAGAAGTGGCCATGCGCAAGCTGG
TGCGCTCAGTGACTGTGGTTGAGGACGACGAGGATGAGGATGGAGATGACCTGCTCCATCACCACCACGG
CTCCCACTGCAGCAGCTCGGGGGACCCCGCTGAGTACAACCTGCGCTCGCGCACCGTGCTGTGCGGGACC
TGCGGGCAGCCTGCCGACAAGGCATCTGCCAGCGGCTCAGGAGCCCAGGTGGGCGGACCCATCTCCTCTG
GCTCTTCTGCCTCCAGTGTCACGGTCACTCGCAGCTACCGCAGTGTGGGGGGCAGTGGGGGTGGCAGCTT
CGGGGACAATCTGGTCACCCGCTCCTACTAACTGGGCAAAAGGGCGAATTCTGCAGATATCCATCACACT
GGCGGCCGCTCGAGCGGCCGCATCGTGACTGACTGACGATCTGCCTCGCGCGTTTCGGTGATGACGGTGA
AAACCTCTGACACATGCAGCTCCCGGAGACGGTCACAGCTTGTCTGTAAGCGGATGCCGGGAGCAGACAA
GCCCGTCAGGGCGCGTCAGCGGGTGTTGGCGGGTGTCGGGGCGCAGCCATGACCCAGTCACGTAGCGATA
GCGGAGTGTATAATTCTTGAAGACGAAAGGGCCTCGTGATACGCCTATTTTTATAGGTTAATGTCATGAT
AATAATGGTTTCTTAGACGTCAGGTGGCACTTTTCGGGGAAATGTGCGCGGAACCCCTATTTGTTTATTT
TTCTAAATACATTCAAATATGTATCCGCTCATGAGACAATAACCCTGATAAATGCTTCAATAATATTGAA
AAAGGAAGAGTATGAGTATTCAACATTTCCGTGTCGCCCTTATTCCCTTTTTTGCGGCATTTTGCCTTCC
TGTTTTTGCTCACCCAGAAACGCTGGTGAAAGTAAAAGATGCTGAAGATCAGTTGGGTGCACGAGTGGGT
TACATCGAACTGGATCTCAACAGCGGTAAGATCCTTGAGAGTTTTCGCCCCGAAGAACGTTTTCCAATGA
TGAGCACTTTTAAAGTTCTGCTATGTGGCGCGGTATTATCCCGTGTTGACGCCGGGCAAGAGCAACTCGG
TCGCCGCATACACTATTCTCAGAATGACTTGGTTGAGTACTCACCAGTCACAGAAAAGCATCTTACGGAT
GGCATGACAGTAAGAGAATTATGCAGTGCTGCCATAACCATGAGTGATAACACTGCGGCCAACTTACTTC
TGACAACGATCGGAGGACCGAAGGAGCTAACCGCTTTTTTGCACAACATGGGGGATCATGTAACTCGCCT
TGATCGTTGGGAACCGGAGCTGAATGAAGCCATACCAAACGACGAGCGTGACACCACGATGCCTGCAGCA
ATGGCAACAACGTTGCGCAAACTATTAACTGGCGAACTACTTACTCTAGCTTCCCGGCAACAATTAATAG
ACTGGATGGAGGCGGATAAAGTTGCAGGACCACTTCTGCGCTCGGCCCTTCCGGCTGGCTGGTTTATTGC
TGATAAATCTGGAGCCGGTGAGCGTGGGTCTCGCGGTATCATTGCAGCACTGGGGCCAGATGGTAAGCCC
TCCCGTATCGTAGTTATCTACACGACGGGGAGTCAGGCAACTATGGATGAACGAAATAGACAGATCGCTG
AGATAGGTGCCTCACTGATTAAGCATTGGTAACTGTCAGACCAAGTTTACTCATATATACTTTAGATTGA
TTTAAAACTTCATTTTTAATTTAAAAGGATCTAGGTGAAGATCCTTTTTGATAATCTCATGACCAAAATC
CCTTAACGTGAGTTTTCGTTCCACTGAGCGTCAGACCCCGTAGAAAAGATCAAAGGATCTTCTTGAGATC
CTTTTTTTCTGCGCGTAATCTGCTGCTTGCAAACAAAAAAACCACCGCTACCAGCGGTGGTTTGTTTGCC
GGATCAAGAGCTACCAACTCTTTTTCCGAAGGTAACTGGCTTCAGCAGAGCGCAGATACCAAATACTGTC
CTTCTAGTGTAGCCGTAGTTAGGCCACCACTTCAAGAACTCTGTAGCACCGCCTACATACCTCGCTCTGC
TAATCCTGTTACCAGTGGCTGCTGCCAGTGGCGATAAGTCGTGTCTTACCGGGTTGGACTCAAGACGATA
GTTACCGGATAAGGCGCAGCGGTCGGGCTGAACGGGGGGTTCGTGCACACAGCCCAGCTTGGAGCGAACG
ACCTACACCGAACTGAGATACCTACAGCGTGAGCTATGAGAAAGCGCCACGCTTCCCGAAGGGAGAAAGG
CGGACAGGTATCCGGTAAGCGGCAGGGTCGGAACAGGAGAGCGCACGAGGGAGCTTCCAGGGGGAAACGC
CTGGTATCTTTATAGTCCTGTCGGGTTTCGCCACCTCTGACTTGAGCGTCGATTTTTGTGATGCTCGTCA
GGGGGGCGGAGCCTATGGAAAAACGCCAGCAACGCGGCCTTTTTACGGTTCCTGGCCTTTTGCTGGCCTT
TTGCTCACATGTTCTTTCCTGCGTTATCCCCTGATTCTGTGGATAACCGTATTACCGCCTTTGAGTGAGC
TGATACCGCTCGCCGCAGCCGAACGACCGAGCGCAGCGAGTCAGTGAGCGAGGAAGCGGAAGAGCGCCTG
ATGCGGTATTTTCTCCTTACGCATCTGTGCGGTATTTCACACCGCATAAATTCCGACACCATCGAATGGC
GCAAAACCTTTCGCGGTATGGCATGATAGCGCCCGGAAGAGAGTCAATTCAGGGTGGTGAATGTGAAACC
AGTAACGTTATACGATGTCGCAGAGTATGCCGGTGTCTCTTATCAGACCGTTTCCCGCGTGGTGAACCAG
GCCAGCCACGTTTCTGCGAAAACGCGGGAAAAAGTGGAAGCGGCGATGGCGGAGCTGAATTACATTCCCA
ACCGCGTGGCACAACAACTGGCGGGCAAACAGTCGTTGCTGATTGGCGTTGCCACCTCCAGTCTGGCCCT
GCACGCGCCGTCGCAAATTGTCGCGGCGATTAAATCTCGCGCCGATCAACTGGGTGCCAGCGTGGTGGTG
TCGATGGTAGAACGAAGCGGCGTCGAAGCCTGTAAAGCGGCGGTGCACAATCTTCTCGCGCAACGCGTCA
GTGGGCTGATCATTAACTATCCGCTGGATGACCAGGATGCCATTGCTGTGGAAGCTGCCTGCACTAATGT
TCCGGCGTTATTTCTTGATGTCTCTGACCAGACACCCATCAACAGTATTATTTTCTCCCATGAAGACGGT
ACGCGACTGGGCGTGGAGCATCTGGTCGCATTGGGTCACCAGCAAATCGCGCTGTTAGCGGGCCCATTAA
GTTCTGTCTCGGCGCGTCTGCGTCTGGCTGGCTGGCATAAATATCTCACTCGCAATCAAATTCAGCCGAT
AGCGGAACGGGAAGGCGACTGGAGTGCCATGTCCGGTTTTCAACAAACCATGCAAATGCTGAATGAGGGC
ATCGTTCCCACTGCGATGCTGGTTGCCAACGATCAGATGGCGCTGGGCGCAATGCGCGCCATTACCGAGT
CCGGGCTGCGCGTTGGTGCGGATATCTCGGTAGTGGGATACGACGATACCGAAGACAGCTCATGTTATAT
CCCGCCGTTAACCACCATCAAACAGGATTTTCGCCTGCTGGGGCAAACCAGCGTGGACCGCTTGCTGCAA
CTCTCTCAGGGCCAGGCGGTGAAGGGCAATCAGCTGTTGCCCGTCTCACTGGTGAAAAGAAAAACCACCC
TGGCGCCCAATACGCAAACCGCCTCTCCCCGCGCGTTGGCCGATTCATTAATGCAGCTGGCACGACAGGT
TTCCCGACTGGAAAGCGGGCAGTGAGCGCAACGCAATTAATGTAAGTTAGCTCACTCATTAGGCACCCCA
GGCTTTACACTTTATGCTTCCGGCTCGTATGTTGTGTGGAATTGTGAGCGGATAACAATTTCACACAGGA
AACAGCTATGACCATGATTACGGATTCACTGGCCGTCGTTTTACAACGTCGTGACTGGGAAAACCCTGGC
GTTACCCAACTTAATCGCCTTGCAGCACATCCCCCTTTCGCCAGCTGGCGTAATAGCGAAGAGGCCCGCA
CCGATCGCCCTTCCCAACAGTTGCGCAGCCTGAATGGCGAATGGCGCTTTGCCTGGTTTCCGGCACCAGA
AGCGGTGCCGGAAAGCTGGCTGGAGTGCGATCTTCCTGAGGCCGATACTGTCGTCGTCCCCTCAAACTGG
CAGATGCACGGTTACGATGCGCCCATCTACACCAACGTGACCTATCCCATTACGGTCAATCCGCCGTTTG
TTCCCACGGAGAATCCGACGGGTTGTTACTCGCTCACATTTAATGTTGATGAAAGCTGGCTACAGGAAGG
CCAGACGCGAATTATTTTTGATGGCGTTGGAATTA
