>Addgene plasmid #204593 | pACS125 | depositor partial sequence | sequence record 410255 | human lamin A C522A (389-646)
CTGTCCCCCAGCCCTACCTCGCAGCGCAGCCGTGGCCGTGCTTCCTCTCACTCATCCCAGACACAGGGTG
GGGGCAGCGTCACCAAAAAGCGCAAACTGGAGTCCACTGAGAGCCGCAGCAGCTTCTCACAGCACGCACG
CACTAGCGGGCGCGTGGCCGTGGAGGAGGTGGATGAGGAGGGCAAGTTTGTCCGGCTGCGCAACAAGTCC
AATGAGGACCAGTCCATGGGCAATTGGCAGATCAAGCGCCAGAATGGAGATGATCCCTTGCTGACTTACC
GGTTCCCACCAAAGTTCACCCTGAAGGCTGGGCAGGTGGTGACGATCTGGGCTGCAGGAGCTGGGGCCAC
CCACAGCCCCCCTACCGACCTGGTGTGGAAGGCACAGAACACCTGGGGCGCAGGGAACAGCCTGCGTACG
GCTCTCATCAACTCCACTGGGGAAGAAGTGGCCATGCGCAAGCTGGTGCGCTCAGTGACTGTGGTTGAGG
ACGACGAGGATGAGGATGGAGATGACCTGCTCCATCACCACCACGGCTCCCACTGCAGCAGCTCGGGGGA
CCCCGCTGAGTACAACCTGCGCTCGCGCACCGTGCTGTGCGGGACCTGCGGGCAGCCTGCCGACAAGGCA
TCTGCCAGCGGCTCAGGAGCCCAGGTGGGCGGACCCATCTCCTCTGGCTCTTCTGCCTCCAGTGTCACGG
TCACTCGCAGCTACCGCAGTGTGGGGGGCAGTGGGGGTGGCAGCTTCGGGGACAATCTGGTCACCCGCTC
CTACTAACTGGGCAAAAGGGCGAATTCTGCAGATATCCATCACACTGGCGGCCG
